>Addgene plasmid #74058 | pMIG-hNFATc2/C - AVITEV | depositor full sequence | sequence record 142261 | full sequence
GATAAAATAAAAGATTTTATTTAGTCTCCAGAAAAAGGGGGGAATGAAAGACCCCACCTGTAGGTTTGGC
AAGCTAGCTTAAGTAACGCCATTTTGCAAGGCATGGAAAATACATAACTGAGAATAGAGAAGTTCAGATC
AAGGTTAGGAACAGAGAGACAGCAGAATATGGGCCAAACAGGATATCTGTGGTAAGCAGTTCCTGCCCCG
GCTCAGGGCCAAGAACAGATGGTCCCCAGATGCGGTCCCGCCCTCAGCAGTTTCTAGAGAACCATCAGAT
GTTTCCAGGGTGCCCCAAGGACCTGAAAATGACCCTGTGCCTTATTTGAACTAACCAATCAGTTCGCTTC
TCGCTTCTGTTCGCGCGCTTCTGCTCCCCGAGCTCAATAAAAGAGCCCACAACCCCTCACTCGGCGCGCC
AGTCCTCCGATAGACTGCGTCGCCCGGGTACCCGTATTCCCAATAAAGCCTCTTGCTGTTTGCATCCGAA
TCGTGGACTCGCTGATCCTTGGGAGGGTCTCCTCAGATTGATTGACTGCCCACCTCGGGGGTCTTTCATT
TGGAGGTTCCACCGAGATTTGGAGACCCCTGCCTAGGGACCACCGACCCCCCCGCCGGGAGGTAAGCTGG
CCAGCGGTCGTTTCGTGTCTGTCTCTGTCTTTGTGCGTGTTTGTGCCGGCATCTAATGTTTGCGCCTGCG
TCTGTACTAGTTAGCTAACTAGCTCTGTATCTGGCGGACCCGTGGTGGAACTGACGAGTTCTGAACACCC
GGCCGCAACCCTGGGAGACGTCCCAGGGACTTTGGGGGCCGTTTTTGTGGCCCGACCTGAGGAAGGGAGT
CGATGTGGAATCCGACCCCGTCAGGATATGTGGTTCTGGTAGGAGACGAGAACCTAAAACAGTTCCCGCC
TCCGTCTGAATTTTTGCTTTCGGTTTGGAACCGAAGCCGCGCGTCTTGTCTGCTGCAGCGCTGCAGCATC
GTTCTGTGTTGTCTCTGTCTGACTGTGTTTCTGTATTTGTCTGAAAATTAGGGCCAGACTGTTACCACTC
CCTTAAGTTTGACCTTAGGTCACTGGAAAGATGTCGAGCGGATCGCTCACAACCAGTCGGTAGATGTCAA
GAAGAGACGTTGGGTTACCTTCTGCTCTGCAGAATGGCCAACCTTTAACGTCGGATGGCCGCGAGACGGC
ACCTTTAACCGAGACCTCATCACCCAGGTTAAGATCAAGGTCTTTTCACCTGGCCCGCATGGACACCCAG
ACCAGGTCCCCTACATCGTGACCTGGGAAGCCTTGGCTTTTGACCCCCCTCCCTGGGTCAAGCCCTTTGT
ACACCCTAAGCCTCCGCCTCCTCTTCCTCCATCCGCCCCGTCTCTCCCCCTTGAACCTCCTCGTTCGACC
CCGCCTCGATCCTCCCTTTATCCAGCCCTCACTCCTTCTCTAGGCGCCGGAATTAGATCTGCGGCCGCGG
ATTTAAATCCCACCATGAACGCCCCCGAGCGGCAGCCCCAACCCGACGGCGGGGACGCCCCAGGCCACGA
GCCTGGGGGCAGCCCCCAAGACGAGCTTGACTTCTCCATCCTCTTCGACTATGAGTATTTGAATCCGAAC
GAAGAAGAGCCGAATGCACATAAGGTCGCCAGCCCACCCTCCGGACCCGCATACCCCGATGATGTCCTGG
ACTATGGCCTCAAGCCATACAGCCCCCTTGCTAGTCTCTCTGGCGAGCCCCCCGGCCGATTCGGAGAGCC
GGATAGGGTAGGGCCGCAGAAGTTTCTGAGCGCGGCCAAGCCAGCAGGGGCCTCGGGCCTGAGCCCTCGG
ATCGAGATCACTCCGTCCCACGAACTGATCCAGGCAGTGGGGCCCCTCCGCATGAGAGACGCGGGCCTCC
TGGTGGAGCAGCCGCCCCTGGCCGGGGTGGCCGCCAGCCCGAGGTTCACCCTGCCCGTGCCCGGCTTCGA
GGGCTACCGCGAGCCGCTTTGCTTGAGCCCCGCTAGCAGCGGCTCCTCTGCCAGCTTCATTTCTGACACC
TTCTCCCCCTACACCTCGCCCTGCGTCTCGCCCAATAACGGCGGGCCCGACGACCTGTGTCCGCAGTTTC
AAAACATCCCTGCTCATTATTCCCCCAGAACCTCGCCAATAATGTCACCTCGAACCAGCCTCGCCGAGGA
CAGCTGCCTGGGCCGCCACTCGCCCGTGCCCCGTCCGGCCTCCCGCTCCTCATCGCCTGGTGCCAAGCGG
AGGCATTCGTGCGCCGAGGCCTTGGTTGCCCTGCCGCCCGGAGCCTCACCCCAGCGCTCCCGGAGCCCCT
CGCCGCAGCCCTCATCTCACGTGGCACCCCAGGACCACGGCTCCCCGGCTGGGTACCCCCCTGTGGCTGG
CTCTGCCGTGATCATGGATGCCCTGAACAGCCTCGCCACGGACTCGCCTTGTGGGATCCCCCCCAAGATG
TGGAAGACCAGCCCTGACCCCTCGCCGGTGTCTGCCGCCCCATCCAAGGCCGGCCTGCCTCGCCACATCT
ACCCGGCCGTGGAGTTCCTGGGGCCCTGCGAGCAGGGCGAGAGGAGAAACTCGGCTCCAGAATCCATCCT
GCTGGTTCCGCCCACTTGGCCCAAGCCGCTGGTGCCTGCCATTCCCATCTGCAGCATCCCAGTGACTGCA
TCCCTCCCTCCACTTGAGTGGCCGCTGTCCAGTCAGTCAGGCTCTTACGAGCTGCGGATCGAGGTGCAGC
CCAAGCCACATCACCGGGCCCACTATGAGACAGAAGGCAGCCGAGGGGCTGTCAAAGCTCCAACTGGAGG
CCACCCTGTGGTTCAGCTCCATGGCTACATGGAAAACAAGCCTCTGGGACTTCAGATCTTCATTGGGACA
GCTGATGAGCGGATCCTTAAGCCGCACGCCTTCTACCAGGTGCACCGAATCACGGGGAAAACTGTCACCA
CCACCAGCTATGAGAAGATAGTGGGCAACACCAAAGTCCTGGAGATCCCCTTGGAGCCCAAAAACAACAT
GAGGGCAACCATCGACTGTGCGGGGATCTTGAAGCTTAGAAACGCCGACATTGAGCTGCGGAAAGGCGAG
ACGGACATTGGAAGAAAGAACACGCGGGTGAGACTGGTTTTCCGAGTTCACATCCCAGAGTCCAGTGGCA
GAATCGTCTCTTTACAGACTGCATCTAACCCCATCGAGTGCTCCCAGCGATCTGCTCACGAGCTGCCCAT
GGTTGAAAGACAAGACACAGACAGCTGCCTGGTCTATGGCGGCCAGCAAATGATCCTCACGGGGCAGAAC
TTTACATCCGAGTCCAAAGTTGTGTTTACTGAGAAGACCACAGATGGACAGCAAATTTGGGAGATGGAAG
CCACGGTGGATAAGGACAAGAGCCAGCCCAACATGCTTTTTGTTGAGATCCCTGAATATCGGAACAAGCA
TATCCGCACACCTGTAAAAGTGAACTTCTACGTCATCAATGGGAAGAGAAAACGAAGTCAGCCTCAGCAC
TTTACCTACCACCCAGTCCCAGCCATCAAGACGGAGCCCACGGATGAATATGACCCCACTCTGATCTGCA
GCCCCACCCATGGAGGCCTGGGGAGCCAGCCTTACTACCCCCAGCACCCGATGGTGGCCGAGTCCCCCTC
CTGCCTCGTGGCCACCATGGCTCCCTGCCAGCAGTTCCGCACGGGGCTCTCATCCCCTGACGCCCGCTAC
CAGCAACAGAACCCAGCGGCCGTACTCTACCAGCGGAGCAAGAGCCTGAGCCCCAGCCTGCTGGGCTATC
AGCAGCCGGCCCTCATGGCCGCCCCGCTGTCCCTTGCGGACGCTCACCGCTCTGTGCTGGTGCACGCCGG
CTCCCAGGGCCAGAGCTCAGCCCTGCTCCACCCCTCTCCGACCAACCAGCAGGCCTCGCCTGTGATCCAC
TACTCACCCACCAACCAGCAGCTGCGCTGCGGAAGCCACCAGGAGTTCCAGCACATCATGTACTGCGAGA
ATTTCGCACCAGGCACCACCAGACCTGGCCCGCCCCCGGTCAGTCAAGGTCAGAGGCTGAGCCCGGGTTC
CTACCCCACAGTCATTCAGCAGCAGAATGCCACGAGCCAAAGAGCCGCCAAAAACGGACCCCCGGTCAGT
GACCAAAAGGAAGTATTACCTGCGGGGGTGACCATTAAACAGGAGCAGAACTTGGACCAGACCTACTTGG
ATGATGTTAATGAAATTATCAGGAAGGAGTTTTCAGGACCTCCTGCCAGAAATCAGACGTACGTAGAGAA
CCTGTACTTCCAGGGCGTTAACGGCGGTGGCCTGAACGATATCTTCGAGGCACAGAAAATCGAATGGCAT
GAGGTTAACTGAGCGATCGCTTATAAGCGGCCGCGTCGAGGTCGACGGTATCGATAAGCTTGATATCGAA
TTCCGCCCCCCCCCCTAACGTTACTGGCCGAAGCCGCTTGGAATAAGGCCGGTGTGCGTTTGTCTATATG
TTATTTTCCACCATATTGCCGTCTTTTGGCAATGTGAGGGCCCGGAAACCTGGCCCTGTCTTCTTGACGA
GCATTCCTAGGGGTCTTTCCCCTCTCGCCAAAGGAATGCAAGGTCTGTTGAATGTCGTGAAGGAAGCAGT
TCCTCTGGAAGCTTCTTGAAGACAAACAACGTCTGTAGCGACCCTTTGCAGGCAGCGGAACCCCCCACCT
GGCGACAGGTGCCTCTGCGGCCAAAAGCCACGTGTATAAGATACACCTGCAAAGGCGGCACAACCCCAGT
GCCACGTTGTGAGTTGGATAGTTGTGGAAAGAGTCAAATGGCTCTCCTCAAGCGTATTCAACAAGGGGCT
GAAGGATGCCCAGAAGGTACCCCATTGTATGGGATCTGATCTGGGGCCTCGGTGCACATGCTTTACATGT
GTTTAGTCGAGGTTAAAAAAACGTCTAGGCCCCCCGAACCACGGGGACGTGGTTTTCCTTTGAAAAACAC
GATGATAATATGGCCACAACCATGGTGAGCAAGGGCGAGGAGCTGTTCACCGGGGTGGTGCCCATCCTGG
TCGAGCTGGACGGCGACGTAAACGGCCACAAGTTCAGCGTGTCTGGCGAGGGCGAGGGCGATGCCACCTA
CGGCAAGCTGACCCTGAAGTTCATCTGCACCACCGGCAAGCTGCCCGTGCCCTGGCCCACCCTCGTGACC
ACCCTGACCTACGGCGTGCAGTGCTTCAGCCGCTACCCCGACCACATGAAGCAGCACGACTTCTTCAAGT
CCGCCATGCCCGAAGGCTACGTCCAGGAGCGCACCATCTTCTTCAAGGACGACGGCAACTACAAGACCCG
CGCCGAGGTGAAGTTCGAGGGCGACACCCTGGTGAACCGCATCGAGCTGAAGGGCATCGACTTCAAGGAG
GACGGCAACATCCTGGGGCACAAGCTGGAGTACAACTACAACAGCCACAACGTCTATATCATGGCCGACA
AGCAGAAGAACGGCATCAAGGTGAACTTCAAGATCCGCCACAACATCGAGGACGGCAGCGTGCAGCTCGC
CGACCACTACCAGCAGAACACCCCCATCGGCGACGGCCCCGTGCTGCTGCCCGACAACCACTACCTGAGC
ACCCAGTCCGCCCTGAGCAAAGACCCCAACGAGAAGCGCGATCACATGGTCCTGCTGGAGTTCGTGACCG
CCGCCGGGATCACTCTCGGCATGGACGAGCTGTACAAGTAAGAATTCCTGCAGCCCGGGGGATCCGTCGA
CCTGCAGCCAAGCTTATCGATAAAATAAAAGATTTTATTTAGTCTCCAGAAAAAGGGGGGAATGAAAGAC
CCCACCTGTAGGTTTGGCAAGCTAGCTTAATTAACGCCATTTTGCAAGGCATGGAAAATACATAACTGAG
AATAGAGAAGTTCAGATCAAGGTTAGGAACAGAGAGACAGCAGAATATGGGCCAAACAGGATATCTGTGG
TAAGCAGTTCCTGCCCCGGCTCAGGGCCAAGAACAGATGGTCCCCAGATGCGGTCCCGCCCTCAGCAGTT
TCTAGAGAACCATCAGATGTTTCCAGGGTGCCCCAAGGACCTGAAAATGACCCTGTGCCTTATTTGAACT
AACCAATCAGTTCGCTTCTCGCTTCTGTTCGCGCGCTTCTGCTCCCCGAGCTCAATAAAAGAGCCCACAA
CCCCTCACTCGGCGCGCCAGTCCTCCGATAGACTGCGTCGCCCGGGTACCCGTGTATCCAATAAACCCTC
TTGCAGTTGCATCCGACTTGTGGTCTCGCTGTTCCTTGGGAGGGTCTCCTCTGAGTGATTGACTACCCGT
CAGCGGGGGTCTTTCATGGGTAACAGTTTCTTGAAGTTGGAGAACAACATTCTGAGGGTAGGAGTCGAAT
ATTAAGTAATCCTGACTCAATTAGCCACTGTTTTGAATCCACATACTCCAATACTCCTGAAATAGTTCAT
TATGGACAGCGCAGAAGAGCTGGGGAGAATTAATTCGTAATCATGGTCATAGCTGTTTCCTGTGTGAAAT
TGTTATCCGCTCACAATTCCACACAACATACGAGCCGGAAGCATAAAGTGTAAAGCCTGGGGTGCCTAAT
GAGTGAGCTAACTCACATTAATTGCGTTGCGCTCACTGCCCGCTTTCCAGTCGGGAAACCTGTCGTGCCA
GCTGCATTAATGAATCGGCCAACGCGCGGGGAGAGGCGGTTTGCGTATTGGGCGCTCTTCCGCTTCCTCG
CTCACTGACTCGCTGCGCTCGGTCGTTCGGCTGCGGCGAGCGGTATCAGCTCACTCAAAGGCGGTAATAC
GGTTATCCACAGAATCAGGGGATAACGCAGGAAAGAACATGTGAGCAAAAGGCCAGCAAAAGGCCAGGAA
CCGTAAAAAGGCCGCGTTGCTGGCGTTTTTCCATAGGCTCCGCCCCCCTGACGAGCATCACAAAAATCGA
CGCTCAAGTCAGAGGTGGCGAAACCCGACAGGACTATAAAGATACCAGGCGTTTCCCCCTGGAAGCTCCC
TCGTGCGCTCTCCTGTTCCGACCCTGCCGCTTACCGGATACCTGTCCGCCTTTCTCCCTTCGGGAAGCGT
GGCGCTTTCTCATAGCTCACGCTGTAGGTATCTCAGTTCGGTGTAGGTCGTTCGCTCCAAGCTGGGCTGT
GTGCACGAACCCCCCGTTCAGCCCGACCGCTGCGCCTTATCCGGTAACTATCGTCTTGAGTCCAACCCGG
TAAGACACGACTTATCGCCACTGGCAGCAGCCACTGGTAACAGGATTAGCAGAGCGAGGTATGTAGGCGG
TGCTACAGAGTTCTTGAAGTGGTGGCCTAACTACGGCTACACTAGAAGGACAGTATTTGGTATCTGCGCT
CTGCTGAAGCCAGTTACCTTCGGAAAAAGAGTTGGTAGCTCTTGATCCGGCAAACAAACCACCGCTGGTA
GCGGTGGTTTTTTTGTTTGCAAGCAGCAGATTACGCGCAGAAAAAAAGGATCTCAAGAAGATCCTTTGAT
CTTTTCTACGGGGTCTGACGCTCAGTGGAACGAAAACTCACGTTAAGGGATTTTGGTCATGAGATTATCA
AAAAGGATCTTCACCTAGATCCTTTTAAATTAAAAATGAAGTTTTAAATCAATCTAAAGTATATATGAGT
AAACTTGGTCTGACAGTTACCAATGCTTAATCAGTGAGGCACCTATCTCAGCGATCTGTCTATTTCGTTC
ATCCATAGTTGCCTGACTCCCCGTCGTGTAGATAACTACGATACGGGAGGGCTTACCATCTGGCCCCAGT
GCTGCAATGATACCGCGAGACCCACGCTCACCGGCTCCAGATTTATCAGCAATAAACCAGCCAGCCGGAA
GGGCCGAGCGCAGAAGTGGTCCTGCAACTTTATCCGCCTCCATCCAGTCTATTAATTGTTGCCGGGAAGC
TAGAGTAAGTAGTTCGCCAGTTAATAGTTTGCGCAACGTTGTTGCCATTGCTACAGGCATCGTGGTGTCA
CGCTCGTCGTTTGGTATGGCTTCATTCAGCTCCGGTTCCCAACGATCAAGGCGAGTTACATGATCCCCCA
TGTTGTGCAAAAAAGCGGTTAGCTCCTTCGGTCCTCCGATCGTTGTCAGAAGTAAGTTGGCCGCAGTGTT
ATCACTCATGGTTATGGCAGCACTGCATAATTCTCTTACTGTCATGCCATCCGTAAGATGCTTTTCTGTG
ACTGGTGAGTACTCAACCAAGTCATTCTGAGAATAGTGTATGCGGCGACCGAGTTGCTCTTGCCCGGCGT
CAATACGGGATAATACCGCGCCACATAGCAGAACTTTAAAAGTGCTCATCATTGGAAAACGTTCTTCGGG
GCGAAAACTCTCAAGGATCTTACCGCTGTTGAGATCCAGTTCGATGTAACCCACTCGTGCACCCAACTGA
TCTTCAGCATCTTTTACTTTCACCAGCGTTTCTGGGTGAGCAAAAACAGGAAGGCAAAATGCCGCAAAAA
AGGGAATAAGGGCGACACGGAAATGTTGAATACTCATACTCTTCCTTTTTCAATATTATTGAAGCATTTA
TCAGGGTTATTGTCTCATGAGCGGATACATATTTGAATGTATTTAGAAAAATAAACAAATAGGGGTTCCG
CGCACATTTCCCCGAAAAGTGCCACCTGACGTCTAAGAAACCATTATTATCATGACATTAACCTATAAAA
ATAGGCGTATCACGAGGCCCTTTCGTCTCGCGCGTTTCGGTGATGACGGTGAAAACCTCTGACACATGCA
GCTCCCGGAGACGGTCACAGCTTGTCTGTAAGCGGATGCCGGGAGCAGACAAGCCCGTCAGGGCGCGTCA
GCGGGTGTTGGCGGGTGTCGGGGCTGGCTTAACTATGCGGCATCAGAGCAGATTGTACTGAGAGTGCACC
ATATGCTGTGGAATGTGTGTCAGTTAGGGTGTGGAAAGTCCCCAGGCTCCCCAGCAGGCAGAAGTATGCA
AAGCATGCATCTCAATTAGTCAGCAACCAGGTGTGGAAAGTCCCCAGGCTCCCCAGCAGGCAGAAGTATG
CAAAGCATGCATCTCAATTAGTCAGCAACCATAGTCCCGCCCCTAACTCCGCCCATCCCGCCCCTAACTC
CGCCCAGTTCCGCCCATTCTCCGCCCCATGGCTGACTAATTTTTTTTATTTATGCAGAGGCCGAGGCCGC
CTCTGCCTCTGAGCTATTCCAGAAGTAGTGAGGAGGCTTTTTTGGAGGCCTAGGCTTTTGCAAAAAGCTC
CCGGGAGCTTGTATATCCATTTTCGGATCTGATCAGCACGTGTTGACAATTAATCATCGGCATAGTATAT
CGGCATAGTATAATACGACAAGGTGAGGAACCATATGCGGTGTGAAATACCGCACAGATGCGTAAGGAGA
AAATACCGCATCAGGCGCCATTCGCCATTCAGGCTGCGCAACTGTTGGGAAGGGCGATCGGTGCGGGCCT
CTTCGCTATTACGCCAGCTGGCGAAAGGGGGATGTGCTGCAAGGCGATTAAGTTGGGTAACGCCAGGGTT
TTCCCAGTCACGACGTTGTAAAACGACGGCCAGTGCCAAGCTCGCTCTCCCTTATGCGACTCCTGCATTA
GGAAGCAGCCCAGTAGTAGGTTGAGGCCGTTGAGCACCGCCGCCGCAAGGAATGGTGCATGCAAGGAGAT
GGCGCCCAACAGTCCCCCGGCCACGGGGCCTGCCACCATACCCACGCCGAAACAAGCGCTCATGAGCCCG
AAGTGGCGAGCCCGATCTTCCCCATCGGTGATGTCGGCGATATAGGCGCCAGCAACCGCACCTGTGGCGC
CGGTGATGCCGGCCACGATGCGTCCGGCGTAGAGGATCGATTAGTCCAATTTGTTAAAGACAGGATATCA
GTGGTCCAGGCTCTAGTTTTGACTCAACAATATCACCAGCTGAAGCCTATAGAGTACGAGCCATA
Features (pLannotate 1.2.2; 25 found; start..end, strand, type, name):
     43..560     +  LTR            5' LTR: 5' long terminal repeat from murine embryonic stem cell virus
    624..965     +  misc_feature   MESV Ψ: packaging signal of murine embryonic stem cell virus
   1032..1448    +  CDS            gag (truncated): truncated Moloney murine leukemia virus (MMLV) gag gene lacking the start codon
   1485..4259    +  CDS            NFATC2: NFAC2_HUMAN - Also known as NFAT1, NFATP. Experimental evidence at protein level: Swiss-Prot protein existence level 1. Plays a role in the inducible expression of cytokine genes in T-cells, especially in the induction of the IL-2, IL-3, IL-4, TNF-alpha or GM-CSF. Promotes invasive migration through the activation of GPC6 expression and WNT5A signaling pathway. From Homo sapiens (Human).
   4299..4339    +  CDS            AviTag™ (fragment): peptide tag that allows for enzymatic biotinylation
   4376..4414    -  misc_feature   MCS (fragment): pBluescript multiple cloning site
   4516..4978    +  misc_feature   IRES: internal ribosome entry site (IRES) of the encephalomyocarditis virus (EMCV)
   4992..5708    +  CDS            EGFP: EGFP is a basic (constitutively fluorescent) green fluorescent protein published in 1996, derived from Aequorea victoria. It is reported to be a rapidly-maturing weak dimer with moderate acid sensitivity.
   5712..5735    -  misc_feature   MCS (fragment): pBluescript multiple cloning site
   5802..6317    +  LTR            3' LTR: 3' long terminal repeat from murine embryonic stem cell virus
   6510..6526    -  protein_bind   lac operator: The lac repressor binds to the lac operator to inhibit transcription in E. coli. This inhibition can be relieved by adding lactose or isopropyl-β-D-thiogalactopyranoside (IPTG). lac repressor encoded by lacI
   6534..6564    -  promoter       lac promoter: promoter for the E. coli lac operon
   6579..6600    -  protein_bind   CAP binding site: CAP binding activates transcription in the presence of cAMP. E. coli catabolite activator protein
   6613..6705    -  CDS            lacI (fragment): lac repressor; lacI; The lac repressor binds to the lac operator to inhibit transcription in E. coli. This inhibition can be relieved by adding lactose or isopropyl-β-D-thiogalactopyranoside (IPTG).
   6888..7476    -  rep_origin     ori: high-copy-number ColE1/pMB1/pBR322/pUC origin of replication
   7647..8507    -  CDS            AmpR: β-lactamase; bla; confers resistance to ampicillin, carbenicillin, and related antibiotics
   8508..8612    -  promoter       AmpR promoter: bla
   8707..8742    +  CDS            rop (fragment): Rop protein, which maintains plasmids at low copy number; rop
   8844..8896    +  misc_feature   bom (fragment): basis of mobility region from pBR322
   8905..9234    +  promoter       SV40 promoter: SV40 enhancer and early promoter
   9282..9329    +  promoter       EM7 promoter: synthetic bacterial promoter&nbsp
   9340..9395    +  misc_feature   bom (fragment): basis of mobility region from pBR322
   9401..9555    -  CDS            lacZα (fragment): LacZα fragment of β-galactosidase; lacZ fragment
   9563..9838    -  CDS            TcR (fragment): tetracycline efflux protein; tet; confers resistance to tetracycline
   9836..1       +  CDS            env (fragment) (across the origin): murine leukemia virus gPr80 envelope polyprotein precursor; env; proteolytically cleaved into gp70SU and p15TM subunits
