[The description below was written by a language model from this plasmid's Addgene catalogue record and pLannotate feature annotations shown in this document.]
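Description:
pMIG-hNFATc2/C - AVITEV is a gammaretroviral expression plasmid of about 9.9 kb, built on the pMSCV-IRES-GFP (pMIG) backbone for delivering tagged human NFATc2 into mammalian cells. It is propagated in E. coli through a high-copy ColE1/pUC-type origin and selected with ampicillin via the β-lactamase gene. The annotation also picks up short remnants of lacI, lacZα, rop, bom, tetracycline resistance and env sequences, which appear to be non-functional backbone leftovers. The depositor notes that an SV40 origin was added to the backbone. This matches the annotated SV40 enhancer/early promoter region, which contains that origin and can support episomal amplification in cells expressing large T antigen.

The transferred unit is flanked by murine embryonic stem cell virus 5' and 3' LTRs. It carries the Ψ packaging signal and a truncated, start-codon-less gag segment that aids encapsidation of the genomic RNA in packaging cells. The 5' LTR drives a bicistronic transcript. The first cistron is the human NFATc2 isoform C coding sequence (NFAT1), which carries one silent nucleotide change relative to the reference transcript. It is fused at its C terminus to an AVI-TEV tag; the feature table annotates only the AviTag portion, not the TEV site. An EMCV IRES then directs translation of EGFP, which serves as the marker for identifying or sorting transduced cells, since there is no drug selection cassette.

When E. coli BirA biotin ligase is co-expressed, the AviTag is biotinylated, and the TEV protease site allows the tag to be cleaved. According to the associated publication title, the construct was used to identify NFAT-associated proteins in T cells.
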