Addgene plasmid #74058: pMIG-hNFATc2/C - AVITEV
Purpose: retroviral expression plasmid for human NFATc2/C with C-terminal BirA-biotinylation signal and TEV celavage site
Depositing lab: Ria Baumgrass. Depositing organization: Deutsches Rheuma-Forschungszentrum Berlin (DRFZ). Publication: Identification of Novel Nuclear Factor of Activated T Cells (NFAT)-Associated Proteins in T cells. Gabriel CH, Gross F, Karl M, Stephanowitz H, Hennig AF, Weber M, Gryzik S, Bachmann I, Hecklau K, Wienands J, Schuchhardt J, Herzel H, Radbruch A, Krause E, Baumgrass R. J Biol Chem. 2016 Sep 16. pii: jbc.M116.739326. 10.1074/jbc.M116.739326 PubMed 27637333.
Backbone
  Vector backbone: pMSCV-IRES-GFP (pMIG)
  Backbone size w/o insert (bp): 7200
  Total vector size (bp): 9935
  Modifications to backbone: added SV40 ori
  Vector type: Mammalian Expression, Retroviral
  Selectable markers: GFP
Growth in bacteria
  Bacterial resistance: Ampicillin, 100 μg/mL
  Growth temperature: 37°C
  Growth strain: NEB Stable
  Copy number: Unknown
Gene/Insert
  Gene/Insert name: human NFATc2, isoform C (alt names: NFAT1; nuclear factor of activated T-cells 2)
  Species: H. sapiens (human)
  Insert size (bp): 2700
  Mutation: silent mutation A1723C in the sequence of NM_173091.3 (A1503C position in ORF of the vector)
  GenBank ID: NM_173091.3 Gene-ID: 4773
  Entrez Gene: NFATC2 (a.k.a. JCOSL, NFAT1, NFATP)
  Promoter: pMSCV-LTRs
  Tag / fusion protein: AVI-TEV (C terminal on insert)
  Cloning method: Restriction Enzyme; 5′ cloning site SacII (not destroyed); 3′ cloning site SnaB1, Sgf1 (not destroyed)
  Sequencing primers: 5′ CGTTCGACCCCGCCTCGATCC; 3′ AGCTTGATATCGAATTCCG
Terms and licenses: Academic/Nonprofit Terms; Industry Terms: Not Available to Industry
Depositor comments: The Avi-Tev-Tag is biotinylated by BirA E.coli biotin ligase when coexpressed, and can be cleaved by TEV protease.
How to cite: pMIG-hNFATc2/C - AVITEV was a gift from Ria Baumgrass (Addgene plasmid # 74058 ; http://n2t.net/addgene:74058 ; RRID:Addgene_74058)
