>Addgene plasmid #74058 | pMIG-hNFATc2/C - AVITEV | addgene partial sequence | sequence record 147151 | pBABE5 5'-CTTTATCCAGCCCTCAC-3'
ATCCCACCATGAACGCCCCCGAGCGGCAGCCCCAACCCGACGGCGGGGACGCCCCAGGCCACGAGCCTGG
GGGCAGCCCCCAAGACGAGCTTGACTTCTCCATCCTCTTCGACTATGAGTATTTGAATCCGAACGAAGAA
GAGCCGAATGCACATAAGGTCGCCAGCCCACCCTCCGGACCCGCATACCCCGATGATGTCCTGGACTATG
GCCTCAAGCCATACAGCCCCCTTGCTAGTCTCTCTGGCGAGCCCCCCGGCCGATTCGGAGAGCCGGATAG
GGTAGGGCCGCAGAAGTTTCTGAGCGCGGCCAAGCCAGCAGGGGCCTCGGGCCTGAGCCCTCGGATCGAG
ATCACTCCGTCCCACGAACTGATCCAGGCAGTGGGGCCCCTCCGCATGAGAGACGCGGGCCTCCTGGTGG
AGCAGCCGCCCCTGGCCGGGGTGGCCGCCAGCCCGAGGTTCACCCTGCCCGTGCCCGGCTTCGAGGGCTA
CCGCGAGCCGCTTTGCTTGAGCCCCGCTAGCAGCGGCTCCTCTGCCAGCTTCATTTCTGACACCTTCTCC
CCCTACACCTCGCCCTGCGTCTCGCCCAATAACGGCGGGCCCGACGACCTGTGTCCGCAGTTTCAAAACA
TCCCTGCTCATTATTCCCCCAGAACCTCGCCAATAATGTCACCTCGAACCAGCCTCGCCGAGGACAGCTG
CCTGGGCCGCCACTCGCC
