>Addgene plasmid #74058 | pMIG-hNFATc2/C - AVITEV | addgene partial sequence | sequence record 147152 | IRES-R 5'-CCTCACATTGCCAAAAGACG-3'
AACGCACACCGGCCTTATTCCAAGCGGCTTCGGCCAGTAACGTTAGGGGGGGGGGCGGAATTCGATATCA
AGCTTATCGATACCGTCGACCTCGACGCGGCCGCTTATAAGCGATCGCTCAGTTAACCTCATGCCATTCG
ATTTTCTGTGCCTCGAAGATATCGTTCAGGCCACCGCCGTTAACGCCCTGGAAGTACAGGTTCTCTACGT
ACGTCTGATTTCTGGCAGGAGGTCCTGAAAACTCCTTCCTGATAATTTCATTAACATCATCCAAGTAGGT
CTGGTCCAAGTTCTGCTCCTGTTTAATGGTCACCCCCGCAGGTAATACTTCCTTTTGGTCACTGACCGGG
GGTCCGTTTTTGGCGGCTCTTTGGCTCGTGGCATTCTGCTGCTGAATGACTGTGGGGTAGGAACCCGGGC
TCAGCCTCTGACCTTGACTGACCGGGGGCGGGCCAGGTCTGGTGGTGCCTGGTGCGAAATTCTCGCAGTA
CATGATGTGCTGGAACTCCTGGTGGCTTCCGCAGCGCA
