>Addgene plasmid #74058 | pMIG-hNFATc2/C - AVITEV | addgene partial sequence | sequence record 148260 | mNfat1-F3 5'-CATTCCCATCTGCAGCATCC-3'
TGGCCGCTGTCCAGTCAGTCAGGCTCTTACGAGCTGCGGATCGAGGTGCAGCCCAAGCCACATCACCGGG
CCCACTATGAGACAGAAGGCAGCCGAGGGGCTGTCAAAGCTCCAACTGGAGGCCACCCTGTGGTTCAGCT
CCATGGCTACATGGAAAACAAGCCTCTGGGACTTCAGATCTTCATTGGGACAGCTGATGAGCGGATCCTT
AAGCCGCACGCCTTCTACCAGGTGCACCGAATCACGGGGAAAACTGTCACCACCACCAGCTATGAGAAGA
TAGTGGGCAACACCAAAGTCCTGGAGATCCCCTTGGAGCCCAAAAACAACATGAGGGCAACCATCGACTG
TGCGGGGATCTTGAAGCTTAGAAACGCCGACATTGAGCTGCGGAAAGGCGAGACGGACATTGGAAGAAAG
AACACGCGGGTGAGACTGGTTTTCCGAGTTCACATCCCAGAGTCCAGTGGCAGAATCGTCTCTTTACAGA
CTGCATCTAACCCCATCGAGTGCTCCCAGCGATCTGCTCACGAGCTGCCCATGGTTGAAAGACAAGACAC
AGACAGCTGCCTGGTCTATGGCGGCCAGCAAATGATCCTCACGGGGCAGAACTTTACATCCGAGTCCAAA
GTTGTGTTTACTGAGAAGACCACAGATGGACAGCAAATTTGGGAGATGGAAGCCACGGTGGATAAGGACA
AGAGCCAGCCCAACATGCTTTTTGTTGAGATCCCTGAATATCGGAACAAGCATATCCGCACACCTGTAAA
AGTGAACTTCTACGTCATCAATGGGAAGAGAAAACGAAGTCAGCCTCAGCACTTTACCTACCACCCAGTC
CCAGCCATCAAGACGGAGCC
